>Addgene plasmid #120823 | pcDNA3.2/NS4B | addgene full sequence | sequence record 241007 | Addgene NGS Result
GTGATGCGGTTTTGGCAGTACATCAATGGGCGTGGATAGCGGTTTGACTCACGGGGATTTCCAAGTCTCC
ACCCCATTGACGTCAATGGGAGTTTGTTTTGGCACCAAAATCAACGGGACTTTCCAAAATGTCGTAACAA
CTCCGCCCCATTGACGCAAATGGGCGGTAGGCGTGTACGGTGGGAGGTCTATATAAGCAGAGCTCTCTGG
CTAACTAGAGAACCCACTGCTTACTGGCTTATCGAAATTAATACGACTCACTATAGGGAGACCCAAGCTG
GCTAGTTAAGCTATCAACAAGTTTGTACAAAAAAGCAGGCTCCGAATTCGCCCTTAGGAGGACAGCTATG
AATGAACTCGGATGGTTGGAGAGAACAAAGAGTGACCTAAGCCATCTAATGGGAAGGAGAGAGGAGGGAG
CAACCATAGGATTCTCAATGGACATTGACCTGCGGCCAGCCTCAGCTTGGGCCATCTATGCTGCCTTGAC
AACTTTCATTACCCCAGCCGTCCAACATGCAGTGACCACTTCATACAACAACTACTCCTTAATGGCGATG
GCCACGCAAGCTGGAGTGTTGTTTGGTATGGGCAAAGGGATGCCATTCTACGCATGGGACTTTGGAGTCC
CGCTGCTAATGATAGGTTGCTACTCACAATTAACACCCCTGACCCTAATAGTGGCCATCATTTTGCTCGT
GGCGCACTACATGTACTTGATCCCAGGGCTGCAGGCAGCAGCTGCGCGTGCTGCCCAGAAGAGAACGGCA
GCTGGCATCATGAAGAACCCTGTTGTGGATGGAATAGTGGTGACTGACATTGACACAATGACAATTGACC
CCCAAGTGGAGAAAAAGATGGGACAGGTGCTACTCATAGCAGTAGCAGTCTCCAGCGCCATACTGTCGCG
GACCGCCTGGGGGTGGGGGGAGGCTGGGGCCCTGATCACAGCCGCAACTTCCACTTTGTGGGAAGGCTCT
CCGAACAAGTACTGGAACTCCTCTACAGCCACTTCACTGTGTAACATTTTTAGGGGAAGTTACTTGGCTG
GAGCTTCTCTAATCTACATAGTAACAAGAAACGCTGGCTTGGTCAAGAGACGTAAGGGCGAATTCGACCC
AGCTTTCTTGTACAAAGTGGTTGATCTAGAGGGCCCGCGGTTCGAAGGTAAGCCTATCCCTAACCCTCTC
CTCGGTCTCGATTCTACGCGTACCGGTTAGTAATGAGTTTAAACGGGGGAGGCTAACTGAAACACGGAAG
GAGACAATACCGGAAGGAACCCGCGCTATGACGGCAATAAAAAGACAGAATAAAACGCACGGGTGTTGGG
TCGTTTGTTCATAAACGCGGGGTTCGGTCCCAGGGCTGGCACTCTGTCGATACCCCACCGAGACCCCATT
GGGGCCAATACGCCCGCGTTTCTTCCTTTTCCCCACCCCACCCCCCAAGTTCGGGTGAAGGCCCAGGGCT
CGCAGCCAACGTCGGGGCGGCAGGCCCTGCCATAGCAGATCTGCGCAGCTGGGGCTCTAGGGGGTATCCC
C
[124 nt withheld, positions 1542-1665]
C
[91 nt withheld, positions 1667-1757]
A
[49 nt withheld, positions 1759-1807]
CCTTTGACGTTGGAGTCCACGTTCTTT
[37 nt withheld, positions 1835-1871]
ACCCTATCTCGGTCTATTCTTTTGATTTATAAGGGATTTTGCCGATTTCGGCCTATTGGTTAAAAAATGA
GCTGATTTAACAAAAATTTAACGCGAATTAATTCTGTGGAATGTGTGTCAGTTAGGGTGTGGAAAGTCCC
CAGGCTCCCCAGCAGGCAGAAGTATGCAAAGCATGCATCTCAATTAGTCAGCAACCAGGTGTGGAAAGTC
CCCAGGCTCCCCAGCAGGCAGAAGTATGCAAAGCATGCATCTCAATTAGTCAGCAACCATAGTCCCGCCC
CTAACTCCGCCCATCCCGCCCCTAACTCCGCCCAGTTCCGCCCATTCTCCGCCCCATGGCTGACTAATTT
TTTTTATTTATGCAGAGGCCGAGGCCGCCTCTGCCTCTGAGCTATTCCAGAAGTAGTGAGGAGGCTTTTT
TGGAGGCCTAGGCTTTTGCAAAAAGCTCCCGGGAGCTTGTATATCCATTTTCGGATCTGATCAAGAGACA
GGATGAGGATCGTTTCGCATGATTGAACAAGATGGATTGCACGCAGGTTCTCCGGCCGCTTGGGTGGAGA
GGCTATTCGGCTATGACTGGGCACAACAGACAATCGGCTGCTCTGATGCCGCCGTGTTCCGGCTGTCAGC
GCAGGGGCGCCCGGTTCTTTTTGTCAAGACCGACCTGTCCGGTGCCCTGAATGAACTGCAGGACGAGGCA
GCGCGGCTATCGTGGCTGGCCACGACGGGCGTTCCTTGCGCAGCTGTGCTCGACGTTGTCACTGAAGCGG
GAAGGGACTGGCTGCTATTGGGCGAAGTGCCGGGGCAGGATCTCCTGTCATCTCACCTTGCTCCTGCCGA
GAAAGTATCCATCATGGCTGATGCAATGCGGCGGCTGCATACGCTTGATCCGGCTACCTGCCCATTCGAC
CACCAAGCGAAACATCGCATCGAGCGAGCACGTACTCGGATGGAAGCCGGTCTTGTCGATCAGGATGATC
TGGACGAAGAGCATCAGGGGCTCGCGCCAGCCGAACTGTTCGCCAGGCTCAAGGCGCGCATGCCCGACGG
CGAGGATCTCGTCGTGACCCATGGCGATGCCTGCTTGCCGAATATCATGGTGGAAAATGGCCGCTTTTCT
GGATTCATCGACTGTGGCCGGCTGGGTGTGGCGGACCGCTATCAGGACATAGCGTTGGCTACCCGTGATA
TTGCTGAAGAGCTTGGCGGCGAATGGGCTGACCGCTTCCTCGTGCTTTACGGTATCGCCGCTCCCGATTC
GCAGCGCATCGCCTTCTATCGCCTTCTTGACGAGTTCTTCTGAGCGGGACTCTGGGGTTCGCGAAATGAC
CGACCAAGCGACGCCCAACCTGCCATCACGAGATTTCGATTCCACCGCCGCCTTCTATGAAAGGTTGGGC
TTCGGAATCGTTTTCCGGGACGCCGGCTGGATGATCCTCCAGCGCGGGGATCTCATGCTGGAGTTCTTCG
CCCACCCCAACTTGTTTATTGCAGCTTATAATGGTTACAAATAAAGCAATAGCATCACAAATTTCACAAA
TAAAGCATTTTTTTCACTGCATTCTAGTTGTGGTTTGTCCAAACTCATCAATGTATCTTATCATGTCTGT
ATACCGTCGACCTCTAGCTAGAGCTTGGCGTAATCATGGTCATAGCTGTTTCCTGTGTGAAATTGTTATC
CGCTCACAATTCCACACAACATACGAGCCGGAAGCATAAAGTGTAAAGCCTGGGGTGCCTAATGAGTGAG
CTAACTCACATTAATTGCGTTGCGCTCACTGCCCGCTTTCCAGTCGGGAAACCTGTCGTGCCAGCTGCAT
TAATGAATCGGCCAACGCGCGGGGAGAGGCGGTTTGCGTATTGGGCGCTCTTCCGCTTCCTCGCTCACTG
ACTCGCTGCGCTCGGTCGTTCGGCTGCGGCGAGCGGTATCAGCTCACTCAAAGGCGGTAATACGGTTATC
CACAGAATCAGGGGATAACGCAGGAAAGAACATGTGAGCAAAAGGCCAGCAAAAGGCCAGGAACCGTAAA
AAGGCCGCGTTGCTGGCGTTTTTCCATAGGCTCCGCCCCCCTGACGAGCATCACAAAAATCGACGCTCAA
GTCAGAGGTGGCGAAACCCGACAGGACTATAAAGATACCAGGCGTTTCCCCCTGGAAGCTCCCTCGTGCG
CTCTCCTGTTCCGACCCTGCCGCTTACCGGATACCTGTCCGCCTTTCTCCCTTCGGGAAGCGTGGCGCTT
TCTCATAGCTCACGCTGTAGGTATCTCAGTTCGGTGTAGGTCGTTCGCTCCAAGCTGGGCTGTGTGCACG
AACCCCCCGTTCAGCCCGACCGCTGCGCCTTATCCGGTAACTATCGTCTTGAGTCCAACCCGGTAAGACA
CGACTTATCGCCACTGGCAGCAGCCACTGGTAACAGGATTAGCAGAGCGAGGTATGTAGGCGGTGCTACA
GAGTTCTTGAAGTGGTGGCCTAACTACGGCTACACTAGAAGAACAGTATTTGGTATCTGCGCTCTGCTGA
AGCCAGTTACCTTCGGAAAAAGAGTTGGTAGCTCTTGATCCGGCAAACAAACCACCGCTGGTAGCGGTGG
TTTTTTTGTTTGCAAGCAGCAGATTACGCGCAGAAAAAAAGGATCTCAAGAAGATCCTTTGATCTTTTCT
ACGGGGTCTGACGCTCAGTGGAACGAAAACTCACGTTAAGGGATTTTGGTCATGAGATTATCAAAAAGGA
TCTTCACCTAGATCCTTTTAAATTAAAAATGAAGTTTTAAATCAATCTAAAGTATATATGAGTAAACTTG
GTCTGACAGTTACCAATGCTTAATCAGTGAGGCACCTATCTCAGCGATCTGTCTATTTCGTTCATCCATA
GTTGCCTGACTCCCCGTCGTGTAGATAACTACGATACGGGAGGGCTTACCATCTGGCCCCAGTGCTGCAA
TGATACCGCGAGACCCACGCTCACCGGCTCCAGATTTATCAGCAATAAACCAGCCAGCCGGAAGGGCCGA
GCGCAGAAGTGGTCCTGCAACTTTATCCGCCTCCATCCAGTCTATTAATTGTTGCCGGGAAGCTAGAGTA
AGTAGTTCGCCAGTTAATAGTTTGCGCAACGTTGTTGCCATTGCTACAGGCATCGTGGTGTCACGCTCGT
CGTTTGGTATGGCTTCATTCAGCTCCGGTTCCCAACGATCAAGGCGAGTTACATGATCCCCCATGTTGTG
CAAAAAAGCGGTTAGCTCCTTCGGTCCTCCGATCGTTGTCAGAAGTAAGTTGGCCGCAGTGTTATCACTC
ATGGTTATGGCAGCACTGCATAATTCTCTTACTGTCATGCCATCCGTAAGATGCTTTTCTGTGACTGGTG
AGTACTCAACCAAGTCATTCTGAGAATAGTGTATGCGGCGACCGAGTTGCTCTTGCCCGGCGTCAATACG
GGATAATACCGCGCCACATAGCAGAACTTTAAAAGTGCTCATCATTGGAAAACGTTCTTCGGGGCGAAAA
CTCTCAAGGATCTTACCGCTGTTGAGATCCAGTTCGATGTAACCCACTCGTGCACCCAACTGATCTTCAG
CATCTTTTACTTTCACCAGCGTTTCTGGGTGAGCAAAAACAGGAAGGCAAAATGCCGCAAAAAAGGGAAT
AAGGGCGACACGGAAATGTTGAATACTCATACTCTTCCTTTTTCAATATTATTGAAGCATTTATCAGGGT
TATTGTCTCATGAGCGGATACATATTTGAATGTATTTAGAAAAATAAACAAATAGGGGTTCCGCGCACAT
TTCCCCGAAAAGTGCCACCTGACGTCGACGGATCGGGAGATCTCCCGATCCCCTATGGTGCACTCTCAGT
ACAATCTGCTCTGATGCCGCATAGTTAAGCCAGTATCTGCTCCCTGCTTGTGTGTTGGAGGTCGCTGAGT
AGTGCGCGAGCAAAATTTAAGCTACAACAAGGCAAGGCTTGACCGACAATTGCATGAAGAATCTGCTTAG
GGTTAGGCGTTTTGCGCTGCTTCGCGATGTACGGGCCAGATATACGCGTTGACATTGATTATTGACTAGT
TATTAATAGTAATCAATTACGGGGTCATTAGTTCATAGCCCATATATGGAGTTCCGCGTTACATAACTTA
CGGTAAATGGCCCGCCTGGCTGACCGCCCAACGACCCCCGCCCATTGACGTCAATAATGACGTATGTTCC
CATAGTAACGCCAATAGGGACTTTCCATTGACGTCAATGGGTGGAGTATTTACGGTAAACTGCCCACTTG
GCAGTACATCAAGTGTATCATATGCCAAGTACGCCCCCTATTGACGTCAATGACGGTAAATGGCCCGCCT
GGCATTATGCCCAGTACATGACCTTATGGGACTTTCCTACTTGGCAGTACATCTACGTATTAGTCATCGC
TATTACCATG
Features (pLannotate 1.2.2; 23 found; start..end, strand, type, name):
      1..204     +  promoter       CMV promoter: human cytomegalovirus (CMV) immediate early promoter
    200..233     +  LTR            5' LTR (truncated) (fragment): truncated 5' long terminal repeat (LTR) from HIV-1
    249..267     +  promoter       T7 promoter: promoter for bacteriophage T7 RNA polymerase
    297..321     +  protein_bind   attB1: mutant version of attB; recombination site for the Gateway® BP reaction BP Clonase™
    351..1109    +  CDS            POLG_ZIKVF (fragment): Experimental evidence at protein level: Swiss-Prot protein existence level 1. [RNA-directed RNA polymerase NS5]: Replicates the viral (+) and (-) RNA genome, and performs the capping of genomes in the cytoplasm (PubMed:30951555). Methylates viral RNA cap at guanine N-7 and ribose 2'-O positions. Once sufficient NS5 is expressed, binds to the cap-proximal structure and inhibits further translation of the viral genome (By similarity). Besides its role in RNA genome replication, also prevents the establishment of a cellular antiviral state by blocking the interferon-alpha/beta (IFN-alpha/beta) si
   1117..1141    -  protein_bind   attB2: mutant version of attB; recombination site for the Gateway® BP reaction BP Clonase™
   1167..1208    +  CDS            V5 tag: epitope tag from simian virus 5
   1292..1340    +  polyA_signal   HSV TK poly(A) signal: herpes simplex virus thymidine kinase polyadenylation signal (Cole and Stacy, 1985)
   1431..1447    -  polyA_signal   bGH poly(A) signal (fragment): bovine growth hormone polyadenylation signal
   1542..1970    +  rep_origin     f1 ori (sequence partly withheld): f1 bacteriophage origin of replication; arrow indicates direction of (+) strand synthesis
   1984..2313    +  promoter       SV40 promoter: SV40 enhancer and early promoter
   2380..3171    +  CDS            neo: KKA2_KLEPN - Also known as kan, nptII. Experimental evidence at protein level: Swiss-Prot protein existence level 1. Resistance to kanamycin, neomycin, paromomycin, ribostamycin, butirosin and gentamicin B. From Klebsiella pneumoniae.
   3197..3355    +  CDS            ble (fragment): BLE_KLEPN - Experimental evidence at protein level: Swiss-Prot protein existence level 1. Binding protein with a strong affinity to the bleomycin family of antibiotics. Binds to CL990; an antimitotic-antibiotic compound. From Klebsiella pneumoniae.
   3350..3471    +  polyA_signal   SV40 poly(A) signal: SV40 polyadenylation signal
   3544..3560    -  protein_bind   lac operator: The lac repressor binds to the lac operator to inhibit transcription in E. coli. This inhibition can be relieved by adding lactose or isopropyl-β-D-thiogalactopyranoside (IPTG). lac repressor encoded by lacI
   3568..3598    -  promoter       lac promoter: promoter for the E. coli lac operon
   3613..3634    -  protein_bind   CAP binding site: CAP binding activates transcription in the presence of cAMP. E. coli catabolite activator protein
   3647..3739    -  CDS            lacI (fragment): lac repressor; lacI; The lac repressor binds to the lac operator to inhibit transcription in E. coli. This inhibition can be relieved by adding lactose or isopropyl-β-D-thiogalactopyranoside (IPTG).
   3922..4510    -  rep_origin     ori: high-copy-number ColE1/pMB1/pBR322/pUC origin of replication
   4681..5541    -  CDS            AmpR: β-lactamase; bla; confers resistance to ampicillin, carbenicillin, and related antibiotics
   5542..5646    -  promoter       AmpR promoter: bla
   5705..5757    -  misc_feature   bom (fragment): basis of mobility region from pBR322
   5912..6291    +  enhancer       CMV enhancer: human cytomegalovirus immediate early enhancer
