[The description below was written by a language model from this plasmid's Addgene catalogue record and pLannotate feature annotations shown in this document.]
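Description:
pcDNA3.2/NS4B is a mammalian expression plasmid built on the Invitrogen pcDNA3.2 Gateway destination backbone and carries the Zika virus (ZIKV) non-structural protein NS4B for ectopic expression in cultured cells. It is propagated in E. coli as a high-copy plasmid through a ColE1/pUC-type origin, with ampicillin selection provided by the β-lactamase gene and its own promoter. An f1 origin is also present, which can allow single-stranded DNA production. The sequenced record is 6,291 nt long.

The expression cassette is driven by the human CMV immediate-early enhancer and promoter, which span the numbering origin of the circular map. A T7 promoter lies downstream of it and could serve for in vitro transcription. The insert was introduced by Gateway recombination and sits between attB1 and attB2 sites. The annotation tool matched this roughly 760 bp open reading frame to a fragment of the ZIKV polyprotein. The accompanying functional text describes NS5, but that is generic polyprotein-entry text, and the catalogue identifies the segment as NS4B. The coding sequence is followed by a backbone-encoded C-terminal V5 epitope tag for detection by immunoblotting or immunostaining, and the transcript ends at an HSV thymidine kinase polyadenylation signal. A separate SV40 early promoter drives the neomycin phosphotransferase gene with an SV40 poly(A) signal, which permits G418 selection of stably transfected mammalian cells. Short hits to an HIV-1 LTR, bGH poly(A), ble, lacI and bom are small fragments and probably backbone remnants.

The stated purpose is ectopic expression of a ZIKV protein. The associated publication concerns innate immune sensing of ZIKV and viral antagonism of type I interferon induction and signalling.
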