Addgene plasmid #120823: pcDNA3.2/NS4B
Purpose: Ectopic expression of ZIKV protein
Depositing lab: Jan Rehwinkel. Depositing organization: University of Oxford. Publication: Infection with a Brazilian isolate of Zika virus generates RIG-I stimulatory RNA and the viral NS5 protein blocks type I IFN induction and signaling. Hertzog J, Dias Junior AG, Rigby RE, Donald CL, Mayer A, Sezgin E, Song C, Jin B, Hublitz P, Eggeling C, Kohl A, Rehwinkel J. Eur J Immunol. 2018 Mar 23. doi: 10.1002/eji.201847483. PubMed 29572905.
Backbone
  Vector backbone: pcDNA3.2
  Backbone manufacturer: Invitrogen
  Backbone size w/o insert (bp): 5535
  Vector type: Mammalian Expression
Growth in bacteria
  Bacterial resistance: Ampicillin, 100 μg/mL
  Growth temperature: 37°C
  Growth strain: DH5alpha
  Copy number: High Copy
Gene/Insert
  Gene/Insert name: NS4B ZIKV
  Promoter: CMV
  Tag / fusion protein: V5 (C terminal on backbone)
  Cloning method: Gateway Cloning
Terms and licenses: Academic/Nonprofit Terms; Industry Terms: Not Available to Industry
How to cite: pcDNA3.2/NS4B was a gift from Jan Rehwinkel (Addgene plasmid # 120823 ; http://n2t.net/addgene:120823 ; RRID:Addgene_120823)
